>Addgene plasmid #38052 | pXCX.Syn.EGFP.WPRE | depositor full sequence | sequence record 48245 | pXCX.Syn.EGFP.WPRE sequence 8804 bps
AATTCATCATCAATAATATACCTTATTTTGGATTGAAGCCAATATGATAATGAGGGGGTGGAGTTTGTGA
CGTGGCGCGGGGCGTGGGAACGGGGCGGGTGACGTAGTAGTGTGGCGGAAGTGTGATGTTGCAAGTGTGG
CGGAACACATGTAAGCGACGGATGTGGCAAAAGTGACGTTTTTGGTGTGCGCCGGTGTACACAGGAAGTG
ACAATTTTCGCGCGGTTTTAGGCGGATGTTGTAGTAAATTTGGGCGTAACCGAGTAAGATTTGGCCATTT
TCGCGGGAAAACTGAATAAGAGGAAGTGAAATCTGAATAATTTTGTGTTACTCATAGCGCGTAATATTTG
TCTAGGGCCGCGGGGACTTTGACCGTTTACGTGGAGACTCGCCCAGGTGTTTTTCTCAGGTGTTTTCCGC
GTTCCGGGTCAAAGTTGGCGTTTTATTATTATAGTCAGTCTAGCTGGTTCCATAGAGCCCACCGCATCCC
CAGCATGCCTGCTATTGTCTTCCCAATCCTCCCCCTTGCTGTCCTGCCCCACCCCACCCCCCAGAATAGA
ATGACACCTACTCAGACAATGCGATGCAATTTCCTCATTTTATTAGGAAAGGACAGTGGGAGTGGCACCT
TCCAGGGTCAAGGAAGGCACGGGGGAGGGGCAAACAACAGATGGCTGGCAACTAGAAGGCACAGTCGAGG
CTGATCGTACCGAGCTCGAATTCCAGGCGGGGAGGCGGCCCAAAGGGAGATCCGACTCGTCTGAGGGCGA
AGGCGAAGACGCGGAAGAGGCCGCAGAGCCGGCAGCAGGCCGCGGGAAGGAAGGTCCGCTGGATTGAGGG
CCGAAGGGACGTAGCAGAAGGACGTCCCGCGCAGAATCCAGGTGGCAACACAGGCGAGCAGCCATGGAAA
GGACGTCAGCTTCCCCGACAACACCACGGAATTGTCAGTGCCCAACAGCCGAGCCCCTGTCCAGCAGCGG
GCAAGGCAGGCGGCGATGAGTTCCGCCGTGGCAATAGGGAGGGGGAAAGCGAAAGTCCCGGAAAGGAGCT
GACAGGTGGTGGCAATGCCCCAACCAGTGGGGGTTGCGTCAGCAAACACAGTGCACACCACGCCACGTTG
CCTGACAACGGGCCACAACTCCTCATAAAGAGACAGCAACCAGGATTTATACAAGGAGGAGAAAATGAAA
GCCATACGGGAAGCAATAGCATGATACAAAGGCATTAAAGCAGCGTATCCACATAGCGTAAAAGGAGCAA
CATAGTTAAGAATACCAGTCAATCTTTCACAAATTTTGTAATCCAGAGGTTGATTGTCGACGGATCCTCT
AGATGCATGCTCGAGCGGCCGCTTTACTTGTACAGCTCGTCCATGCCGAGAGTGATCCCGGCGGCGGTCA
CGAACTCCAGCAGGACCATGTGATCGCGCTTCTCGTTGGGGTCTTTGCTCAGGGCGGACTGGGTGCTCAG
GTAGTGGTTGTCGGGCAGCAGCACGGGGCCGTCGCCGATGGGGGTGTTCTGCTGGTAGTGGTCGGCGAGC
TGCACGCTGCCGTCCTCGATGTTGTGGCGGATCTTGAAGTTCACCTTGATGCCGTTCTTCTGCTTGTCGG
CCATGATATAGACGTTGTGGCTGTTGTAGTTGTACTCCAGCTTGTGCCCCAGGATGTTGCCGTCCTCCTT
GAAGTCGATGCCCTTCAGCTCGATGCGGTTCACCAGGGTGTCGCCCTCGAACTTCACCTCGGCGCGGGTC
TTGTAGTTGCCGTCGTCCTTGAAGAAGATGGTGCGCTCCTGGACGTAGCCTTCGGGCATGGCGGACTTGA
AGAAGTCGTGCTGCTTCATGTGGTCGGGGTAGCGGCTGAAGCACTGCACGCCGTAGGTCAGGGTGGTCAC
GAGGGTGGGCCAGGGCACGGGCAGCTTGCCGGTGGTGCAGATGAACTTCAGGGTCAGCTTGCCGTAGGTG
GCATCGCCCTCGCCCTCGCCGGACACGCTGAACTTGTGGCCGTTTACGTCGCCGTCCAGCTCGACCAGGA
TGGGCACCACCCCGGTGAACAGCTCCTCGCCCTTGCTCACCATGGTGGCGACCGGTGGATCCCGGGCCCG
CGGTACCAAGCTCTAGAGTCGACTGCGCTCTCAGGCACGACACGACTCCTCCGCTGCCCACCGCAGACTG
AGGCAGCGCTGAGTCGCCGGCGCCGCAGCGCAGATGGTCGCGCCCGTGCCCCCCTATCTCGCGCCTCGCG
TGGTGCGGTCCGGCTGGGCCGGCGGCGGCGCGGACGCGACCAAGGTGGCCGGGAAGGGGAGTTTGCGGGG
GACCGGCGAGTGACGTCAGCGCGCCTTCAGTGCTGAGGCGGCGGTGGCGCGCGCCGCCAGGCGGGGGCGA
AGGCACTGTCCGCGGTGCTGAAGCTGGCAGTGCGCACGCGCCTCGCCGCATCCTGTTTCCCCTCCCCCTC
TCTGATAGGGGATGCGCAATTTGGGGAATGGGGGTTGGGTGCTTGTCCAGTGGGTCGGGGTCGGTCGTCA
GGTAGGCACCCCCACCCCGCCTCATCCTGGTCCTAAAACCCACTTGCACTCATACGCAGGGCCCTCTGCA
GCTGGCGCCATCGATACGCGTATATCTGGCCCGTACATCGCTAGANGATCTGGAAGGTGCTGAGGTACGA
TGAGACCCGCACCAGGTGCAGACCCTGCGAGTGTGGCGGTAAACATATTAGGAACCAGCCTGTGATGCTG
GATGTGACCGAGGAGCTGAGGCCCGATCACTTGGTGCTGGCCTGCACCCGCGCTGAGTTTGGCTCTAGCG
ATGAAGATACAGATTGAGGTACTGAAATGTGTGGGCGTGGCTTAAGGGTGGGAAAGAATATATAAGGTGG
GGGTCTTATGTAGTTTTGTATCTGTTTTGCAGCAGCCGCCGCCGCCATGAGCACCAACTCGTTTGATGGA
AGCATTGTGAGCTCATATTTGACAACGCGCATGCCCCCATGGGCCGGGGTGCGTCAGAATGTGATGGGCT
CCAGCATTGATGGTCGCCCCGTCCTGCCCGCAAACTCTACTACCTTGACCTACGAGACCGTGTCTGGAAC
GCCGTTGGAGACTGCAGCCTCCGCCGCCGCTTCAGCCGCTGCAGCCACCGCCCGCGGGATTGTGACTGAC
TTTGCTTTCCTGAGCCCGCTTGCAAGCAGTGCAGCTTCCCGTTCATCCGCCCGCGATGACAAGTTGACGG
CTCTTTTGGCACAATTGGATTCTTTGACCCGGGAACTTAATGTCGTTTCTCAGCAGCTGTTGGATCTGCG
CCAGCAGGTTTCTGCCCTGAAGGCTTCCTCCCCTCCCAATGCGGTTTAAAACATAAATAAAAAACCAGAC
TCTGTTTGGATTTGGATCAAGCAAGTGTCTTGCTGTCTTTATTTAGGGGTTTTGCGCGCGCGGTAGGCCC
GGGACCAGCGGTCTCGGTCGTTGAGGGTCCTGTGTATTTTTTCCAGGACGTGGTAAAGGTGACTCTGGAT
GTTCAGATACATGGGCATAAGCCCGTCTCTGGGGTGGAGGTAGCACCACTGCAGAGCTTCATGCTGCGGG
GTGGTGTTGTAGATGATCCAGTCGTAGCAGGAGCGCTGGGCGTGGTGCCTAAAAATGTCTTTCAGTAGCA
AGCTGATTGCCAGGGGCAGGCCCTTGGTGTAAGTGTTTACAAAGCGGTTAAGCTGGGATGGGTGCATACG
TGGGGATATGAGATGCATCTTGGACTGTATTTTTAGGTTGGCTATGTTCCCAGCCATATCCCTCCGGGGA
TTCATGTTGTGCAGAACCACCAGCACAGTGTATCCGGTGCACTTGGGAAATTTGTCATGTAGCTTAGAAG
GAAATGCGTGGAAGAACTTGGAGACGCCCTTGTGACCTCCAAGATTTTCCATGCATTCGTCCATAATGAT
GGCAATGGGCCCACGGGCGGCGGCCTGGGCGAAGATATTTCTGGGATCACTAACGTCATAGTTGTGTTCC
AGGATGAGATCGTCATAGGCCATTTTTACAAAGCGCGGGCGGAGGGTGCCAGACTGCGGTATAATGGTTC
CATCCGGCCCAGGGGCGTAGTTACCCTCACAGATTTGCATTTCCCACGCTTTGAGTTCAGATGGGGGGAT
CATGTCTACCTGCGGGGCGATGAAGAAAACGGTTTCCGGGGTAGGGGAGATCAGCTGGGAAGAAAGCAGG
TTCCTGAGCAGCTGCGACTTACCGCAGCCGGTGGGCCCGTAAATCACACCTATTACCGGGTGCAACTGGT
AGTTAAGAGAGCTGCAGCTGCCGTCATCCCTGAGCAGGGGGGCCACTTCGTTAAGCATGTCCCTGACTCG
CATGTTTTCCCTGACCAAATCCGCCAGAAGGCGCTCGCCGCCCAGCGATAGCAGTTCTTGCAAGGAAGCA
AAGTTTTTCAACGGTTTGAGACCGTCCGCCGTAGGCATGCTTTTGAGCGTTTGACCAAGCAGTTCCAGGC
GGTCCCACAGCTCGGTCACCTGCTCTACGGCATCTCGATCCAGCATATCTCCTCGTTTCGCGGGTTGGGG
CGGCTTTCGCTGTACGGCAGTAGTCGGTGCTCGTCCAGACGGGCCAGGGTCATGTCTTTCCACGGGCGCA
GGGTCCTCGTCAGCGTAGTCTGGGTCACGGTGAAGGGGTGCGCTCCGGGCTGCGCGCTGGCCAGGGTGCG
CTTGAGGCTGGTCCTGCTGGTGCTGAAGCGCTGCCGGTCTTCGCCCTGCGCGTCGGCCAGGTAGCATTTG
ACCATGGTGTCATAGTCCAGCCCCTCCGCGGCGTGGCCCTTGGCGCGCAGCTTGCCCTTGGAGGAGGCGC
CGCACGAGGGGCAGTGCAGACTTTTGAGGGCGTAGAGCTTGGGCGCGAGAAATACCGATTCCGGGGAGTA
GGCATCCGCGCCGCAGGCCCCGCAGACGGTCTCGCATTCCACGAGCCAGGTGAGCTCTGGCCGTTCGGGG
TCAAAAACCAGGTTTCCCCCATGCTTTTTGATGCGTTTCTTACCTCTGGTTTCCATGAGCCGGTGTCCAC
GCTCGGTGACGAAAAGGCTGTCCGTGTCCCCGTATACAGACTTGAGAGGCCTGTCCTCGACCGATGCCCT
TGAGAGCCTTCAACCCAGTCAGCTCCTTCCGGTGGGCGCGGGGCATGACTATCGTCGCCGCACTTATGAC
TGTCTTCTTTATCATGCAACTCGTAGGACAGGTGCCGGCAGCGCTCTGGGTCATTTTCGGCGAGGACCGC
TTTCGCTGGAGCGCGACGATGATCGGCCTGTCGCTTGCGGTATTCGGAATCTTGCACGCCCTCGCTCAAG
CCTTCGTCACTGGTCCCGCCACCAAACGTTTCGGCGAGAAGCAGGCCATTATCGCCGGCATGGCGGCCGA
CGCGCTGGGCTACGTCTTGCTGGCGTTCGCGACGCGAGGCTGGATGGCCTTCCCCATTATGATTCTTCTC
GCTTCCGGCGGCATCGGGATGCCCGCGTTGCAGGCCATGCTGTCCAGGCAGGTAGATGACGACCATCAGG
GACAGCTTCAAGGATCGCTCGCGGCTCTTACCAGCCTAACTTCGATCACTGGACCGCTGATCGTCACGGC
GATTTATGCCGCCTCGGCGAGCACATGGAACGGGTTGGCATGGATTGTAGGCGCCGCCCTATACCTTGTC
TGCCTCCCCGCGTTGCGTCGCGGTGCATGGAGCCGGGCCACCTCGACCTGAATGGAAGCCGGCGGCACCT
CGCTAACGGATTCACCACTCCAAGAATTGGAGCCAATCAATTCTTGCGGAGAACTGTGAATGCGCAAACC
AACCCTTGGCAGAACATATCCATCGCGTCCGCCATCTCCAGCAGCCGCACGCGGCGCATCTCGGGCAGCG
TTGGGTCCTGGCCACGGGTGCGCATGATCGTGCTCCTGTCGTTGAGGACCCGGCTAGGCTGGCGGGGTTG
CCTTACTGGTTAGCAGAATGAATCACCGATACGCGAGCGAACGTGAAGCGACTGCTGCTGCAAAACGTCT
GCGACCTGAGCAACAACATGAATGGTCTTCGGTTTCCGTGTTTCGTAAAGTCTGGAAACGCGGAAGTCAG
CGCCCTGCACCATTATGTTCCGGATCTGCATCGCAGGATGCTGCTGGCTACCCTGTGGAACACCTACATC
TGTATTAACGAAGCGCTGGCATTGACCCTGAGTGATTTTTCTCTGGTCCCGCCGCATCCATACCGCCAGT
TGTTTACCCTCACAACGTTCCAGTAACCGGGCATGTTCATCATCAGTAACCCGTATCGTGAGCATCCTCT
CTCGTTTCATCGGTATCATTACCCCCATGAACAGAAATCCCCCTTACACGGAGGCATCAGTGACCAAACA
GGAAAAAACCGCCCTTAACATGGCCCGCTTTATCAGAAGCCAGACATTAACGCTTCTGGAGAAACTCAAC
GAGCTGGACGCGGATGAACAGGCAGACATCTGTGAATCGCTTCACGACCACGCTGATGAGCTTTACCGCA
GCTGCCTCGCGCGTTTCGGTGATGACGGTGAAAACCTCTGACACATGCAGCTCCCGGAGACGGTCACAGC
TTGTCTGTAAGCGGATGCCGGGAGCAGACAAGCCCGTCAGGGCGCGTCAGCGGGTGTTGGCGGGTGTCGG
GGCGCAGCCATGACCCAGTCACGTAGCGATAGCGGAGTGTATACTGGCTTAACTATGCGGCATCAGAGCA
GATTGTACTGAGAGTGCACCATATGCGGTGTGAAATACCGCACAGATGCGTAAGGAGAAAATACCGCATC
AGGCGCTCTTCCGCTTCCTCGCTCACTGACTCGCTGCGCTCGGTCGTTCGGCTGCGGCGAGCGGTATCAG
CTCACTCAAAGGCGGTAATACGGTTATCCACAGAATCAGGGGATAACGCAGGAAAGAACATGTGAGCAAA
AGGCCAGCAAAAGGCCAGGAACCGTAAAAAGGCCGCGTTGCTGGCGTTTTTCCATAGGCTCCGCCCCCCT
GACGAGCATCACAAAAATCGACGCTCAAGTCAGAGGTGGCGAAACCCGACAGGACTATAAAGATACCAGG
CGTTTCCCCCTGGAAGCTCCCTCGTGCGCTCTCCTGTTCCGACCCTGCCGCTTACCGGATACCTGTCCGC
CTTTCTCCCTTCGGGAAGCGTGGCGCTTTCTCATAGCTCACGCTGTAGGTATCTCAGTTCGGTGTAGGTC
GTTCGCTCCAAGCTGGGCTGTGTGCACGAACCCCCCGTTCAGCCCGACCGCTGCGCCTTATCCGGTAACT
ATCGTCTTGAGTCCAACCCGGTAAGACACGACTTATCGCCACTGGCAGCAGCCACTGGTAACAGGATTAG
CAGAGCGAGGTATGTAGGCGGTGCTACAGAGTTCTTGAAGTGGTGGCCTAACTACGGCTACACTAGAAGG
ACAGTATTTGGTATCTGCGCTCTGCTGAAGCCAGTTACCTTCGGAAAAAGAGTTGGTAGCTCTTGATCCG
GCAAACAAACCACCGCTGGTAGCGGTGGTTTTTTTGTTTGCAAGCAGCAGATTACGCGCAGAAAAAAAGG
ATCTCAAGAAGATCCTTTGATCTTTTCTACGGGGTCTGACGCTCAGTGGAACGAAAACTCACGTTAAGGG
ATTTTGGTCATGAGATTATCAAAAAGGATCTTCACCTAGATCCTTTTAAATTAAAAATGAAGTTTTAAAT
CAATCTAAAGTATATATGAGTAAACTTGGTCTGACAGTTACCAATGCTTAATCAGTGAGGCACCTATCTC
AGCGATCTGTCTATTTCGTTCATCCATAGTTGCCTGACTCCCCGTCGTGTAGATAACTACGATACGGGAG
GGCTTACCATCTGGCCCCAGTGCTGCAATGATACCGCGAGACCCACGCTCACCGGCTCCAGATTTATCAG
CAATAAACCAGCCAGCCGGAAGGGCCGAGCGCAGAAGTGGTCCTGCAACTTTATCCGCCTCCATCCAGTC
TATTAATTGTTGCCGGGAAGCTAGAGTAAGTAGTTCGCCAGTTAATAGTTTGCGCAACGTTGTTGCCATT
GCTGCAGGCATCGTGGTGTCACGCTCGTCGTTTGGTATGGCTTCATTCAGCTCCGGTTCCCAACGATCAA
GGCGAGTTACATGATCCCCCATGTTGTGCAAAAAAGCGGTTAGCTCCTTCGGTCCTCCGATCGTTGTCAG
AAGTAAGTTGGCCGCAGTGTTATCACTCATGGTTATGGCAGCACTGCATAATTCTCTTACTGTCATGCCA
TCCGTAAGATGCTTTTCTGTGACTGGTGAGTACTCAACCAAGTCATTCTGAGAATAGTGTATGCGGCGAC
CGAGTTGCTCTTGCCCGGCGTCAACACGGGATAATACCGCGCCACATAGCAGAACTTTAAAAGTGCTCAT
CATTGGAAAACGTTCTTCGGGGCGAAAACTCTCAAGGATCTTACCGCTGTTGAGATCCAGTTCGATGTAA
CCCACTCGTGCACCCAACTGATCTTCAGCATCTTTTACTTTCACCAGCGTTTCTGGGTGAGCAAAAACAG
GAAGGCAAAATGCCGCAAAAAAGGGAATAAGGGCGACACGGAAATGTTGAATACTCATACTCTTCCTTTT
TCAATATTATTGAAGCATTTATCAGGGTTATTGTCTCATGAGCGGATACATATTTGAATGTATTTAGAAA
AATAAACAAATAGGGGTTCCGCGCACATTTCCCCGAAAAGTGCCACCTGACGTCTAAGAAACCATTATTA
TCATGACATTAACCTATAAAAATAGGCGTATCACGAGGCCCTTTCGTCTTCAAG
Features (pLannotate 1.2.2; 18 found; start..end, strand, type, name):
      5..107     +  repeat_region  ITR: inverted terminal repeat of human adenovirus serotype 5 inverted
    195..345     +  misc_signal    Ad5 Ψ: packaging signal for adenovirus serotype 5
    470..694     -  polyA_signal   bGH poly(A) signal: bovine growth hormone polyadenylation signal
    707..723     -  misc_feature   MCS (fragment): pUC18/19 multiple cloning site
    727..1315    -  misc_feature   WPRE: woodchuck hepatitis virus posttranscriptional regulatory element
   1354..2073    -  CDS            EGFP: the original enhanced GFP (Yang et al., 1996) mammalian codon-optimized
   2081..2107    -  misc_feature   MCS (fragment): multiple cloning site
   2123..2570    -  promoter       hSyn promoter: human synapsin I promoter; confers neuron-specific expression (Kügler et al., 2003)
   2638..2814    +  CDS            E1B (fragment): E1B55_ADE02 - Experimental evidence at protein level: Swiss-Prot protein existence level 1. Plays a major role to prevent cellular inhibition of viral genome replication. Assembles an SCF-like E3 ubiquitin ligase complex based on the cellular proteins ELOB, ELOC, CUL5 and RBX1, in cooperation with viral E4orf6. This viral RING-type ligase ubiquitinates cellular substrates and targets them to proteasomal degradation: TP53/p53, LIG4, MRE11-RAD50-NBS1 (MRN) complex, ITGA3, DAXX and BLM. Degradation of host TP53/p53 activity is essential for preventing E1A-induced TP53 accumulation that would othe
   2917..3336    +  CDS            IX: CAP9_ADE05 - Experimental evidence at protein level: Swiss-Prot protein existence level 1. Structural component of the virion that acts as a cement protein on the capsid exterior and forms triskelion structures consisting of three molecules that stabilize three hexon trimers at the center of each icosahedral facet and fixes the peripentonal hexons. Dispensable for assembly. During virus entry, recruits the anterograde motor kinesin-1 to the capsid docked at the nuclear pore complex thereby subjecting the docked capsid to a pulling force. The resulting tension leads to capsid disruption, disper
   3402..4736    -  CDS            IVa2: PKG1_ADE05 - Experimental evidence at protein level: Swiss-Prot protein existence level 1. Component of the packaging machinery which encapsidates the viral DNA into preformed capsids and transcriptional activator of the viral major late promoter (MLP). Binds, along with packaging proteins 2 and 3, to the specific packaging sequence on the left end of viral genomic DNA and displays ATPase activity thereby providing the power stroke of the packaging machinery. The activity of packaging protein IVa2 is stimulated by protein 33K which acts as a terminase. May be the protein that pumps DNA into th
   5097..5721    +  CDS            TcR (fragment): tetracycline efflux protein; tet; confers resistance to tetracycline
   5963..6343    -  CDS            YPB1_ECOLX: Protein predicted: Swiss-Prot protein existence level 4. From Escherichia coli.
   6360..6551    +  CDS            rop: Rop protein, which maintains plasmids at low copy number; rop
   6653..6793    +  misc_feature   bom: basis of mobility region from pBR322
   6979..7567    -  rep_origin     ori: high-copy-number ColE1/pMB1/pBR322/pUC origin of replication
   7738..8598    -  CDS            AmpR: β-lactamase; bla; confers resistance to ampicillin, carbenicillin, and related antibiotics
   8599..8703    -  promoter       AmpR promoter: bla
