[The description below was written by a language model from this plasmid's Addgene catalogue record and pLannotate feature annotations shown in this document.]
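Description:
pXCX.Syn.EGFP.WPRE is an 8.8 kb adenoviral shuttle (transfer) plasmid built on the pXCXCMV backbone and intended for making recombinant human adenovirus serotype 5 vectors that express EGFP in neurons. The bacterial portion is pBR322-like: it carries a ColE1/pMB1-type origin together with the rop gene and bom region, an ampicillin resistance gene with its own promoter for selection in E. coli, and only a fragment of the tetracycline resistance gene, which is presumably non-functional. The record lists the copy number as unknown.

The viral portion comprises the left end of the Ad5 genome: the left inverted terminal repeat and the Ψ packaging signal, followed by the expression cassette in place of the E1 region. Downstream of the cassette are a remnant of the E1B coding sequence, the protein IX gene and IVa2. In shuttle plasmids of this type, these flanking adenoviral sequences typically provide homology for recombination with the rest of the viral genome to generate an E1-deleted vector, although the record does not describe the rescue procedure.

The cassette lies in the reverse orientation relative to the ITR and packaging signal. It consists of the human synapsin I (SYN1) promoter, which confers neuron-specific expression, driving mammalian codon-optimised EGFP. This is followed by the woodchuck hepatitis virus posttranscriptional regulatory element, which boosts transcript levels and expression, and the bovine growth hormone polyadenylation signal. According to the depositor's comments and the associated publication, the construct is used for high-level, neuron-restricted EGFP expression from adenoviral vectors. There, the SYN1-WPRE combination increases transgene output without loss of neuronal specificity.
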