Addgene plasmid #38052: pXCX.Syn.EGFP.WPRE
Depositing lab: James Uney. Depositing organization: University of Bristol. Publication: Adenoviral-mediated, high-level, cell-specific transgene expression: a SYN1-WPRE cassette mediates increased transgene expression with no loss of neuron specificity. Glover CP, Bienemann AS, Heywood DJ, Cosgrave AS, Uney JB. Mol Ther. 2002 May;5(5 Pt 1):509-16. 10.1006/mthe.2002.0588 PubMed 11991741.
Backbone
  Vector backbone: pXCXCMV
  Total vector size (bp): 8804
  Vector type: Mammalian Expression, Adenoviral
Growth in bacteria
  Bacterial resistance: Ampicillin, 100 μg/mL
  Growth temperature: 37°C
  Growth strain: NEB Stable
  Copy number: Unknown
Gene/Insert
  Gene/Insert name: EGFP
  Promoter: Synapsin (human SYN1)
  Cloning method: Restriction Enzyme; 5′ cloning site unknown (unknown if destroyed); 3′ cloning site unknown (unknown if destroyed)
  Sequencing primers: 5′ ACAACAGATGGCTGGCAAC
Terms and licenses: Academic/Nonprofit Terms; Industry Terms: Not Available to Industry
Depositor comments: Adenoviral plasmid for overexpression of EGFP from synapsin promoter with WPRE
How to cite: pXCX.Syn.EGFP.WPRE was a gift from James Uney (Addgene plasmid # 38052 ; http://n2t.net/addgene:38052 ; RRID:Addgene_38052)
