>Addgene plasmid #38052 | pXCX.Syn.EGFP.WPRE | addgene partial sequence | sequence record 48810 | BGH-rev 5'-TAGAAGGCACAGTCGAGG-3'
AGGCGGCCCAAAGGGAGATCCGACTCGTCTGAGGGCGAAGGCGAAGACGCGGAAGAGGCCGCAGAGCCGG
CAGCAGGCCGCGGGAAGGAAGGTCCGCTGGATTGAGGGCCGAAGGGACGTAGCAGAAGGACGTCCCGCGC
AGAATCCAGGTGGCAACACAGGCGAGCAGCCATGGAAAGGACGTCAGCTTCCCCGACAACACCACGGAAT
TGTCAGTGCCCAACAGCCGAGCCCCTGTCCAGCAGCGGGCAAGGCAGGCGGCGATGAGTTCCGCCGTGGC
AATAGGGAGGGGGAAAGCGAAAGTCCCGGAAAGGAGCTGACAGGTGGTGGCAATGCCCCAACCAGTGGGG
GTTGCGTCAGCAAACACAGTGCACACCACGCCACGTTGCCTGACAACGGGCCACAACTCCTCATAAAGAG
ACAGCAACCAGGATTTATACAAGGAGGAGAAAATGAAAGCCATACGGGAAGCAATAGCATGATACAAAGG
CATTAAAGCAGCGTATCCACATAGCGTAAAAGGAGCAACATAGTTAAGAATACCAGTCAATCTTTCACAA
ATTTTGTAATCCAGAGGTTGATTGTCGACGGATCCTCTAGATGCATGCTCGAGCGGCCGCTTTACTTGTA
CAGCTCGTCCATGCCGAGAGTGATCCCGGCGGCGGTCACGAACTCCAGCAGGACCATGTGATCGCGCTTC
TCGTTGGGGTCTTTGCTCAGGGCGGACTGGGTGCTCAGGTAGTGGTTGTCGGGCAGCAGCACGGGGCCGT
CGCCGATGGGGGTGTTCTGCTGGTAGTGGTCGGCGAGCTGCACGCTGCCGTCCTCGATGTTGTGGCGGAT
CTTGAAGTTCACCTTGATGCCGTTCTTCTGCTTGT
