>Addgene plasmid #38052 | pXCX.Syn.EGFP.WPRE | addgene partial sequence | sequence record 49536 | pXCX-F 5'-ACAACAGATGGCTGGCAAC-3'
GTACCGAGCTCGAATTCCAGGCGGGGAGGCGGCCCAAAGGGAGATCCGACTCGTCTGAGGGCGAAGGCGA
AGACGCGGAAGAGGCCGCAGAGCCGGCAGCAGGCCGCGGGAAGGAAGGTCCGCTGGATTGAGGGCCGAAG
GGACGTAGCAGAAGGACGTCCCGCGCAGAATCCAGGTGGCAACACAGGCGAGCAGCCATGGAAAGGACGT
CAGCTTCCCCGACAACACCACGGAATTGTCAGTGCCCAACAGCCGAGCCCCTGTCCAGCAGCGGGCAAGG
CAGGCGGCGATGAGTTCCGCCGTGGCAATAGGGAGGGGGAAAGCGAAAGTCCCGGAAAGGAGCTGACAGG
TGGTGGCAATG
