>Addgene plasmid #38052 | pXCX.Syn.EGFP.WPRE | addgene partial sequence | sequence record 50619 | EGFP-N 5'-CGTCGCCGTCCAGCTCGACCAG-3'
TCGACTGCGCTCTCAGGCACGACACGACTCCTCCGCTGCCCACCGCAGACTGAGGCAGCGCTGAGTCGCC
GGCGCCGCAGCGCAGATGGTCGCGCCCGTGCCCCCCTATCTCGCGCCTCGCGTGGTGCGGTCCGGCTGGG
CCGGCGGCGGCGCGGACGCGACCAAGGTGGCCGGGAAGGGGAGTTTGCGGGGGACCGGCGAGTGACGTCA
GCGCGCCTTCAGTGCTGAGGCGGCGGTGGCGCGCGCCGCCAGGCGGGGGCGAAGGCACTGTCCGCGGTGC
TGAAGCTGGCAGTGCGCACGCGCCTCGCCGCATCCTGTTTCCCCTCCCCCTCTCTGATAGGGGATGCGCA
ATTTGGGGAATGGGGGTTGGGTGCTTGTCCAGTGGGTCGGGGTCGGTCGTCAGGTAGGCACCCCCACCCC
GCCTCATCCTGGTCCTAAAACCCACTTGCACTCATACGCA
